Addgene plasmid #59665: pGEM-T Dmel Or59b
Purpose: Probe for Drosophila melanogaster Or59b expression
Depositing lab: Richard Axel & Leslie Vosshall. Depositing organization: Columbia University. Publication: A spatial map of olfactory receptor expression in the Drosophila antenna. Vosshall LB, Amrein H, Morozov PS, Rzhetsky A, Axel R. Cell. 1999 Mar 5;96(5):725-36. 10.1016/S0092-8674(00)80582-6 PubMed 10089887.
Backbone
  Vector backbone: pGEM-T
  Backbone manufacturer: Promega
  Backbone size w/o insert (bp): 3000
  Vector type: Bacterial Expression
Growth in bacteria
  Bacterial resistance: Ampicillin, 100 μg/mL
  Growth temperature: 37°C
  Growth strain: DH5alpha
  Copy number: High Copy
Gene/Insert
  Gene/Insert name: Or59b
  Species: D. melanogaster (fly)
  Insert size (bp): 1200
  Entrez Gene: Or59b (a.k.a. Dmel_CG3569, 59E.1, 59b, CG3569, DOR119, Dmel\CG3569)
  Cloning method: Unknown
  Sequencing primers: 5′ M13-F20; 3′ M13-Rev
Terms and licenses: Academic/Nonprofit Terms; Industry Terms: Not Available to Industry
Depositor comments: source: Genomic DNA
How to cite: pGEM-T Dmel Or59b was a gift from Richard Axel & Leslie Vosshall (Addgene plasmid # 59665 ; http://n2t.net/addgene:59665 ; RRID:Addgene_59665)
