[The description below was written by a language model from this plasmid's Addgene catalogue record.]
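Description:
pGEM-T Dmel Or59b is a small, high-copy bacterial cloning plasmid built on the commercial pGEM-T backbone (about 3 kb), a vector designed for direct TA cloning of PCR products. It is maintained in standard E. coli cloning strains and selected with ampicillin. Although catalogued under "bacterial expression", the construct is not intended to produce protein; it serves as a template plasmid carrying a fragment of a fly gene. No feature table accompanies the record, so the positions and orientation of individual elements are not documented here.

The insert is an approximately 1.2 kb fragment of Or59b (CG3569, also known as DOR119 or 59E.1), a Drosophila melanogaster odorant receptor gene. The depositor notes that it was derived from genomic DNA rather than cDNA, so it may include intronic sequence, though the record does not specify this. The cloning method is listed as unknown, and the insert can be sequenced from the flanking M13 forward and reverse primer sites. pGEM-T vectors generally place the cloning site between opposing T7 and SP6 phage RNA polymerase promoters, an arrangement that allows in vitro transcription of sense or antisense RNA from the insert; which promoter gives the antisense strand for this clone is not stated.

The stated purpose is to serve as a probe for Or59b expression, consistent with generating labelled riboprobes for RNA in situ hybridisation. It comes from work mapping the spatial distribution of olfactory receptor expression in the Drosophila antenna, where such probes identify the subset of olfactory sensory neurons expressing a given receptor.
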