>Addgene plasmid #59665 | pGEM-T Dmel Or59b | addgene partial sequence | sequence record 97495 | M13pUC-Fwd 5'-CCCAGTCACGACGTTGTAAAACG-3'
TGTAATACGACTCACTATAGGGCGAATTGGGCCCGACGTCGCATGCTCCCGGCCGCCATGGCCGCGGGAT
TATGGCGGTGTTCAAGCTAATCAAACCGGCTCCGTTGACCGAGAAGGTGCAGTCCCGCCAGGGGAATATA
TATCTGTACCGAGCCATGTGGCTCATCGGATGGATTCCGCCGAAGGAGGGAGTCCTGCGCTACGTGTATC
TCTTCTGGACCTGCGTGCCCTTCGCCTTCGGGGTGTTTTACCTGCCCGTGGGCTTCATCATCAGCTACGT
GCAGGAGTTCAAGAACTTCACGCCGGGCGAGTTCCTTACCTCGCTGCAGGTGTGCATCAATGTGTATGGC
GCCTCGGTGAAGTCCACCATCACCTACCTATTCCTCTGGCGACTGCGCAAGACGGAGATCCTTCTGGACT
CCCTGGACAAGAGGCTGGCGAACGACAGCGATCGCGAGAGGATCCACAATATGGTGGCGCGCTGCAACTA
CGCCTTTCTCATCTACAGCTTCATCTACTGCGGATACGCGGGTTCCACTTTCCTGTCCTACGCCCTCAGT
GGTCGTCCTCCGTGGTCCGTCTACAATCCCTTCATCGATTGGCGCGATGGCATGGGCAGCCTGTGGATCC
AGGCCATATTCGAGTACATCACCATGTCCTTCGCCGTGCTGCAGGACCAGCTATCCGACACGTATCCCCT
GATGTTCACCATTATGTTCCGGGCCCACATGGAGGTCCTCAAGGATCACGTGCGGAGCCTGCGCATGGAT
CCCGAGCGCAGTGAGGCAGACAACTATCAGGATCTGGTGAACTGCGTGCTGGACCACAAGACTATACTGA
AGTGGGAATGCTTGCAGATCTATAAGATGCGCTTCTTAGTTATTACCCGTATCTTTCAGATGCTGTGACA
TGATTCGCCCCATGATATCCCGCACCATCTTCGTGCAATTCGCGCTGATTGGTTCCGTTTTGGGACTGAC
CCTGGTGAACGTGTTCTTCTTCTCGAACTTCTGGAAGGGCGTGGCCTCGCTCCTGTTCGTCAT
