>Addgene plasmid #59665 | pGEM-T Dmel Or59b | addgene partial sequence | sequence record 97497 | M13pUC-Rev 5'-AGCGGATAACAATTTCACACAGG-3'
TGACCATGATTACGCCAAGCTATTTAGGTGACACTATAGAATACTCAAGCTATGCATCCAACGCGTTGGG
AGCTCTCCCATATGGTCGACCTGCAGGCGGCCGCACTAGTGATTCTGGAACTGCTCGGCCAGATTCATTT
GTCGCACTATTGTAATGATGCTGAAGGCGAATTTGGCCACCTAAAATGGGTCAAATGTGAAGTAGGCAGT
TGGCAGGAAAGAAGTAATCCTTACGCTTATGTTGCTGTTCATAGAGATGGGAAAGATGCCTCCGGCAATG
AAGATAATGGGCTGCTGGACATGGTGCATGAAGAGCACCAGCGTCGCCTTGTAGCGCGGCTCCGCGTCCA
CCCAGTTGGACTGGAAAATCTCGTTGGACAGATCCTGGGCATCGTCGATCAGCATGTTGCAGGTGTAGCA
GAACGGGAAGGTCTGCAGCAGGATGGTGATGACGAACAGGAGCGAGGCCACGCCCTTCCAGAAGTTCGAG
AAGAAGAACACGTTCACCAGGGTCAGTCCCAAAACGGAACCAATCAGCGCGAATTGCACGAAGATGGTGC
GGGATATCATGGGGCGAATCATGTCACAGCATCTGAAAGATACGGGTAATAACTAAGAAGCGCATCTTAT
AGATCTGCAAGCATTCCCACTTCAGTATAGTCTTGTGGTCCAGCACGCAGTTCACCAGATCCTGATAGTT
GTCTGCCTCACTGCGCTCGGGATCCATGCGCAGGCTCCGCACGTGATCCTTGAGGACCTCCATGTGGGCC
CGGAACATAATGGTGAACATCAGGGGATACGTGTCGGATAGCTGGTCCTGCAGCACGGCGAAGGACATGG
TGATGTACTCGAATATGGCCTGGATCCACAGGCTGCCCATGCCATCGCGCCAATCGATGAAGGGATTGTA
GACGGACCACGGAGGACGACCACTGAGGGCGTAGGACAGGAAAGTGGAACCCGCGTATCCGCAGTAGATG
AAGCTGTAGATGAGAAA
